Addgene plasmid #213179: ADRA2C-DuET
Purpose: The DuET construct encodes the named human GPCR engineered with a cleaved hemagglutinin signal peptide, a 5' FLAG and a 3' 1D4 epitope tag optimized for expression in mammalian cells and proteomics studies.
Depositing lab: Thomas Sakmar. Depositing organization: Rockefeller University. Publication: Multiplexed selectivity screening of anti-GPCR antibodies. Dahl L, Kotliar IB, Bendes A, Dodig-Crnkovic T, Fromm S, Elofsson A, Uhlen M, Sakmar TP, Schwenk JM. Sci Adv. 2023 May 3;9(18):eadf9297. doi: 10.1126/sciadv.adf9297. Epub 2023 May 3. PubMed 37134173.
Backbone
  Vector backbone: pcDNA 3.1 (+)
  Vector type: Mammalian Expression
Growth in bacteria
  Bacterial resistance: Ampicillin, 100 μg/mL
  Growth temperature: 37°C
  Growth strain: DH5alpha
  Copy number: High Copy
Gene/Insert
  Gene/Insert name: ADRA2C (alt names: Adrenoceptor alpha 2C; ADRA2L2, ADRA2RL2, ADRARL2)
  Species: H. sapiens (human)
  Entrez Gene: ADRA2C (a.k.a. ADRA2L2, ADRA2RL2, ADRARL2, ALPHA2CAR)
  Promoter: CMV, T7
  Tag / fusion protein: FLAG (N terminal on insert); 1D4 (C terminal on insert)
  Cloning method: Gibson Cloning
Terms and licenses: Academic/Nonprofit Terms; Industry Terms: Not Available to Industry
Depositor comments: Class: A, Family: adrenoceptor. Ensembl ID: ENSG00000184160, Uniprot ID: P18825
How to cite: ADRA2C-DuET was a gift from Thomas Sakmar (Addgene plasmid # 213179 ; http://n2t.net/addgene:213179 ; RRID:Addgene_213179)
