[The description below was written by a language model from this plasmid's Addgene catalogue record and pLannotate feature annotations shown in this document.]
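Description:
ADRA2C-DuET is a mammalian expression plasmid built on the pcDNA 3.1 (+) backbone that encodes the human alpha-2C adrenoceptor (ADRA2C), a class A G protein-coupled receptor of the adrenoceptor family that couples catecholamine binding to inhibition of adenylate cyclase. The plasmid is about 6.9 kb and is maintained in E. coli at high copy through a ColE1/pUC-type origin, with β-lactamase (AmpR) providing ampicillin selection. An f1 origin is also present. For selection in mammalian cells, the backbone carries a neomycin phosphotransferase gene driven by the SV40 enhancer/early promoter and terminated by an SV40 polyadenylation signal.

The receptor open reading frame, inserted by Gibson cloning, lies downstream of the CMV immediate-early enhancer and promoter and is followed by the bovine growth hormone poly(A) signal. A T7 promoter between the CMV promoter and the insert allows in vitro transcription or serves as a priming site. According to the catalogue entry, the "DuET" design adds a cleavable hemagglutinin signal peptide to promote membrane insertion, an N-terminal FLAG epitope and a C-terminal 1D4 epitope. The feature table annotates the FLAG sequence (as a partial 3xFLAG match just upstream of ADRA2C) but does not separately annotate the signal peptide or the 1D4 tag. A few short annotated fragments (HIV-1 LTR, ble, lacI, bom) appear to be partial matches within backbone sequence rather than functional elements.

The dual tags give two independent handles for capturing and detecting the receptor. This suits the construct to expression in mammalian cells for proteomics work, such as the multiplexed screening of anti-GPCR antibody selectivity described in the associated publication.
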