Features (pLannotate 1.2.2; 21 found; start..end, strand, type, name):
    556..660     -  promoter       AmpR promoter: bla
    719..771     -  misc_feature   bom (fragment): basis of mobility region from pBR322
    926..1305    +  enhancer       CMV enhancer: human cytomegalovirus immediate early enhancer
   1306..1509    +  promoter       CMV promoter: human cytomegalovirus (CMV) immediate early promoter
   1505..1538    +  LTR            5' LTR (truncated) (fragment): truncated 5' long terminal repeat (LTR) from HIV-1
   1554..1572    +  promoter       T7 promoter: promoter for bacteriophage T7 RNA polymerase
   1665..1685    +  CDS            3xFLAG (fragment): three tandem FLAG® epitope tags
   1698..3083    +  CDS            ADRA2C: ADA2C_HUMAN - Also known as ADRA2L2, ADRA2RL2. Experimental evidence at protein level: Swiss-Prot protein existence level 1. Alpha-2 adrenergic receptors mediate the catecholamine- induced inhibition of adenylate cyclase through the action of G proteins. From Homo sapiens (Human).
   3214..3438    +  polyA_signal   bGH poly(A) signal: bovine growth hormone polyadenylation signal
   3442..3463    +  promoter       SV40 promoter (fragment): SV40 enhancer and early promoter
   3484..3912    +  rep_origin     f1 ori (sequence partly withheld): f1 bacteriophage origin of replication; arrow indicates direction of (+) strand synthesis
   3926..4255    +  promoter       SV40 promoter: SV40 enhancer and early promoter
   4322..5113    +  CDS            neo: KKA2_KLEPN - Also known as kan, nptII. Experimental evidence at protein level: Swiss-Prot protein existence level 1. Resistance to kanamycin, neomycin, paromomycin, ribostamycin, butirosin and gentamicin B. From Klebsiella pneumoniae.
   5137..5295    +  CDS            ble (fragment): BLE_KLEPN - Experimental evidence at protein level: Swiss-Prot protein existence level 1. Binding protein with a strong affinity to the bleomycin family of antibiotics. Binds to CL990; an antimitotic-antibiotic compound. From Klebsiella pneumoniae.
   5290..5411    +  polyA_signal   SV40 poly(A) signal: SV40 polyadenylation signal
   5484..5500    -  protein_bind   lac operator: The lac repressor binds to the lac operator to inhibit transcription in E. coli. This inhibition can be relieved by adding lactose or isopropyl-β-D-thiogalactopyranoside (IPTG). lac repressor encoded by lacI
   5508..5538    -  promoter       lac promoter: promoter for the E. coli lac operon
   5553..5574    -  protein_bind   CAP binding site: CAP binding activates transcription in the presence of cAMP. E. coli catabolite activator protein
   5587..5679    -  CDS            lacI (fragment): lac repressor; lacI; The lac repressor binds to the lac operator to inhibit transcription in E. coli. This inhibition can be relieved by adding lactose or isopropyl-β-D-thiogalactopyranoside (IPTG).
   5862..6450    -  rep_origin     ori: high-copy-number ColE1/pMB1/pBR322/pUC origin of replication
   6621..555     -  CDS            AmpR (across the origin): β-lactamase; bla; confers resistance to ampicillin, carbenicillin, and related antibiotics
>Addgene plasmid #213179 | ADRA2C-DuET | addgene full sequence | sequence record 430746 | Addgene NGS Result
TGCCATTGCTACAGGCATCGTGGTGTCACGCTCGTCGTTTGGTATGGCTTCATTCAGCTCCGGTTCCCAA
CGATCAAGGCGAGTTACATGATCCCCCATGTTGTGCAAAAAAGCGGTTAGCTCCTTCGGTCCTCCGATCG
TTGTCAGAAGTAAGTTGGCCGCAGTGTTATCACTCATGGTTATGGCAGCACTGCATAATTCTCTTACTGT
CATGCCATCCGTAAGATGCTTTTCTGTGACTGGTGAGTACTCAACCAAGTCATTCTGAGAATAGTGTATG
CGGCGACCGAGTTGCTCTTGCCCGGCGTCAATACGGGATAATACCGCGCCACATAGCAGAACTTTAAAAG
TGCTCATCATTGGAAAACGTTCTTCGGGGCGAAAACTCTCAAGGATCTTACCGCTGTTGAGATCCAGTTC
GATGTAACCCACTCGTGCACCCAACTGATCTTCAGCATCTTTTACTTTCACCAGCGTTTCTGGGTGAGCA
AAAACAGGAAGGCAAAATGCCGCAAAAAAGGGAATAAGGGCGACACGGAAATGTTGAATACTCATACTCT
TCCTTTTTCAATATTATTGAAGCATTTATCAGGGTTATTGTCTCATGAGCGGATACATATTTGAATGTAT
TTAGAAAAATAAACAAATAGGGGTTCCGCGCACATTTCCCCGAAAAGTGCCACCTGACGTCGACGGATCG
GGAGATCTCCCGATCCCCTATGGTGCACTCTCAGTACAATCTGCTCTGATGCCGCATAGTTAAGCCAGTA
TCTGCTCCCTGCTTGTGTGTTGGAGGTCGCTGAGTAGTGCGCGAGCAAAATTTAAGCTACAACAAGGCAA
GGCTTGACCGACATTTGCATGAAGAATCTGCTTAGGGTTAGGCGTTTTGCGCTGCTTCGCGATGTACGGG
CCAGATATACGCGTTGACATTGATTATTGACTAGTTATTAATAGTAATCAATTACGGGGTCATTAGTTCA
TAGCCCATATATGGAGTTCCGCGTTACATAACTTACGGTAAATGGCCCGCCTGGCTGACCGCCCAACGAC
CCCCGCCCATTGACGTCAATAATGACGTATGTTCCCATAGTAACGCCAATAGGGACTTTCCATTGACGTC
AATGGGTGGAGTATTTACGGTAAACTGCCCACTTGGCAGTACATCAAGTGTATCATATGCCAAGTACGCC
CCCTATTGACGTCAATGACGGTAAATGGCCCGCCTGGCATTATGCCCAGTACATGACCTTATGGGACTTT
CCTACTTGGCAGTACATCTACGTATTAGTCATCGCTATTACCATGGTGATGCGGTTTTGGCAGTACATCA
ATGGGCGTGGATAGCGGTTTGACTCACGGGGATTTCCAAGTCTCCACCCCATTGACGTCAATGGGAGTTT
GTTTTGGCACCAAAATCAACGGGACTTTCCAAAATGTCGTAACAACTCCGCCCCATTGACGCAAATGGGC
GGTAGGCGTGTACGGTGGGAGGTCTATATAAGCAGAGCTCTCTGGCTAACTAGAGAACCCACTGCTTACT
GGCTTATCGAAATTAATACGACTCACTATAGGGAGACCCAAGCTGGCTAGCGTTTAAACTTAAGCTTAGC
GCCACCATGAAGACGATCATCGCCCTGAGCTACATCTTCTGCCTGGTATTCGCCGACTACAAGGACGATG
ATGACGCCAGCATCGATATGGCCTCACCCGCACTTGCTGCCGCCCTTGCCGTGGCCGCCGCAGCTGGCCC
GAATGCGTCTGGAGCCGGAGAGCGAGGGTCCGGTGGAGTGGCAAACGCATCAGGCGCCTCATGGGGCCCT
CCGCGCGGCCAGTATAGCGCAGGCGCCGTAGCAGGGCTGGCAGCTGTGGTAGGATTTCTGATTGTATTTA
CCGTGGTTGGTAACGTCCTGGTGGTAATAGCCGTTCTTACCTCCCGCGCACTGCGGGCACCACAAAACCT
GTTTCTCGTGTCACTTGCGTCAGCCGATATACTGGTGGCAACCCTCGTGATGCCGTTTAGCCTTGCCAAC
GAACTGATGGCATACTGGTACTTCGGGCAGGTGTGGTGTGGAGTCTATCTCGCACTTGATGTGCTCTTTT
GCACGTCTTCCATCGTTCACCTGTGTGCAATATCACTGGACAGATATTGGTCTGTCACACAGGCCGTAGA
ATACAATCTGAAGCGCACCCCTCGGCGCGTCAAGGCCACAATTGTGGCTGTGTGGCTCATTAGCGCTGTG
ATCTCATTTCCGCCCCTGGTGAGTCTTTACCGACAACCAGATGGGGCAGCCTATCCACAGTGCGGACTTA
ATGACGAAACGTGGTACATACTTAGTAGCTGTATTGGGTCCTTTTTTGCCCCATGCTTGATCATGGGCCT
TGTGTATGCGAGAATCTACAGGGTGGCAAAACTTCGCACCAGAACACTCTCCGAAAAGAGAGCCCCGGTC
GGGCCCGATGGCGCTTCCCCGACCACAGAGAATGGGCTGGGAGCTGCAGCCGGGGCTGGGGAAAACGGCC
ACTGCGCCCCCCCTCCCGCAGACGTCGAGCCGGATGAGAGCAGTGCTGCGGCCGAAAGGCGGAGAAGAAG
GGGCGCTCTCAGAAGAGGGGGGAGACGGAGGGCCGGTGCAGAAGGAGGCGCTGGCGGTGCCGACGGGCAG
GGCGCTGGCCCAGGAGCTGCCGAGTCAGGGGCTCTTACCGCTTCAAGATCCCCGGGGCCCGGAGGTCGGC
TGTCTAGGGCAAGCAGTCGCTCAGTGGAGTTCTTTCTGAGTAGGCGGAGACGGGCCCGGAGCAGTGTTTG
CCGGCGCAAGGTCGCACAGGCGCGGGAGAAGCGCTTTACATTCGTGCTGGCAGTGGTAATGGGAGTTTTC
GTGCTGTGTTGGTTCCCATTCTTCTTTTCATACTCACTGTACGGCATTTGCCGAGAGGCTTGCCAAGTCC
CTGGCCCTCTGTTCAAGTTCTTTTTCTGGATCGGCTACTGTAATAGCAGTCTCAATCCGGTTATTTACAC
CGTTTTTAACCAGGATTTTAGGCGGTCATTTAAACATATCCTGTTCAGGCGCAGGCGAAGGGGCTTCCGA
CAGATCGATACCGGTGGACGCACCGGTGAATTCGATGAGGCCAGCACCACCGTGTCTAAGACCGAGACTT
CTCAGGTGGCCCCTGCCTAACTCGAGTCTAGAGGGCCCGTTTAAACCCGCTGATCAGCCTCGACTGTGCC
TTCTAGTTGCCAGCCATCTGTTGTTTGCCCCTCCCCCGTGCCTTCCTTGACCCTGGAAGGTGCCACTCCC
ACTGTCCTTTCCTAATAAAATGAGGAAATTGCATCGCATTGTCTGAGTAGGTGTCATTCTATTCTGGGGG
GTGGGGTGGGGCAGGACAGCAAGGGGGAGGATTGGGAAGACAATAGCAGGCATGCTGGGGATGCGGTGGG
CTCTATGGCTTCTGAGGCGGAAAGAACCAGCTGGGGCTCTAGGGGGTATCCCC
[124 nt withheld, positions 3484-3607]
C
[91 nt withheld, positions 3609-3699]
A
[49 nt withheld, positions 3701-3749]
CCTTTGACGTTGGAGTCCACGTTCTTT
[37 nt withheld, positions 3777-3813]
ACCCTATCTCGGTCTATTCTTTTGATTTATAAGGGATTTTGCCGATTTCGGCCTATTGGTTAAAAAATGA
GCTGATTTAACAAAAATTTAACGCGAATTAATTCTGTGGAATGTGTGTCAGTTAGGGTGTGGAAAGTCCC
CAGGCTCCCCAGCAGGCAGAAGTATGCAAAGCATGCATCTCAATTAGTCAGCAACCAGGTGTGGAAAGTC
CCCAGGCTCCCCAGCAGGCAGAAGTATGCAAAGCATGCATCTCAATTAGTCAGCAACCATAGTCCCGCCC
CTAACTCCGCCCATCCCGCCCCTAACTCCGCCCAGTTCCGCCCATTCTCCGCCCCATGGCTGACTAATTT
TTTTTATTTATGCAGAGGCCGAGGCCGCCTCTGCCTCTGAGCTATTCCAGAAGTAGTGAGGAGGCTTTTT
TGGAGGCCTAGGCTTTTGCAAAAAGCTCCCGGGAGCTTGTATATCCATTTTCGGATCTGATCAAGAGACA
GGATGAGGATCGTTTCGCATGATTGAACAAGATGGATTGCACGCAGGTTCTCCGGCCGCTTGGGTGGAGA
GGCTATTCGGCTATGACTGGGCACAACAGACAATCGGCTGCTCTGATGCCGCCGTGTTCCGGCTGTCAGC
GCAGGGGCGCCCGGTTCTTTTTGTCAAGACCGACCTGTCCGGTGCCCTGAATGAACTGCAGGACGAGGCA
GCGCGGCTATCGTGGCTGGCCACGACGGGCGTTCCTTGCGCAGCTGTGCTCGACGTTGTCACTGAAGCGG
GAAGGGACTGGCTGCTATTGGGCGAAGTGCCGGGGCAGGATCTCCTGTCATCTCACCTTGCTCCTGCCGA
GAAAGTATCCATCATGGCTGATGCAATGCGGCGGCTGCATACGCTTGATCCGGCTACCTGCCCATTCGAC
CACCAAGCGAAACATCGCATCGAGCGAGCACGTACTCGGATGGAAGCCGGTCTTGTCGATCAGGATGATC
TGGACGAAGAGCATCAGGGGCTCGCGCCAGCCGAACTGTTCGCCAGGCTCAAGGCGCGCATGCCCGACGG
CGAGGATCTCGTCGTGACCCATGGCGATGCCTGCTTGCCGAATATCATGGTGGAAAATGGCCGCTTTTCT
GGATTCATCGACTGTGGCCGGCTGGGTGTGGCGGACCGCTATCAGGACATAGCGTTGGCTACCCGTGATA
TTGCTGAAGAGCTTGGCGGCGAATGGGCTGACCGCTTCCTCGTGCTTTACGGTATCGCCGCTCCCGATTC
GCAGCGCATCGCCTTCTATCGCCTTCTTGACGAGTTCTTCTGAGCGGGACTCTGGGGTTCGAAATGACCG
ACCAAGCGACGCCCAACCTGCCATCACGAGATTTCGATTCCACCGCCGCCTTCTATGAAAGGTTGGGCTT
CGGAATCGTTTTCCGGGACGCCGGCTGGATGATCCTCCAGCGCGGGGATCTCATGCTGGAGTTCTTCGCC
CACCCCAACTTGTTTATTGCAGCTTATAATGGTTACAAATAAAGCAATAGCATCACAAATTTCACAAATA
AAGCATTTTTTTCACTGCATTCTAGTTGTGGTTTGTCCAAACTCATCAATGTATCTTATCATGTCTGTAT
ACCGTCGACCTCTAGCTAGAGCTTGGCGTAATCATGGTCATAGCTGTTTCCTGTGTGAAATTGTTATCCG
CTCACAATTCCACACAACATACGAGCCGGAAGCATAAAGTGTAAAGCCTGGGGTGCCTAATGAGTGAGCT
AACTCACATTAATTGCGTTGCGCTCACTGCCCGCTTTCCAGTCGGGAAACCTGTCGTGCCAGCTGCATTA
ATGAATCGGCCAACGCGCGGGGAGAGGCGGTTTGCGTATTGGGCGCTCTTCCGCTTCCTCGCTCACTGAC
TCGCTGCGCTCGGTCGTTCGGCTGCGGCGAGCGGTATCAGCTCACTCAAAGGCGGTAATACGGTTATCCA
CAGAATCAGGGGATAACGCAGGAAAGAACATGTGAGCAAAAGGCCAGCAAAAGGCCAGGAACCGTAAAAA
GGCCGCGTTGCTGGCGTTTTTCCATAGGCTCCGCCCCCCTGACGAGCATCACAAAAATCGACGCTCAAGT
CAGAGGTGGCGAAACCCGACAGGACTATAAAGATACCAGGCGTTTCCCCCTGGAAGCTCCCTCGTGCGCT
CTCCTGTTCCGACCCTGCCGCTTACCGGATACCTGTCCGCCTTTCTCCCTTCGGGAAGCGTGGCGCTTTC
TCATAGCTCACGCTGTAGGTATCTCAGTTCGGTGTAGGTCGTTCGCTCCAAGCTGGGCTGTGTGCACGAA
CCCCCCGTTCAGCCCGACCGCTGCGCCTTATCCGGTAACTATCGTCTTGAGTCCAACCCGGTAAGACACG
ACTTATCGCCACTGGCAGCAGCCACTGGTAACAGGATTAGCAGAGCGAGGTATGTAGGCGGTGCTACAGA
GTTCTTGAAGTGGTGGCCTAACTACGGCTACACTAGAAGAACGGTATTTGGTATCTGCGCTCTGCTGAAG
CCAGTTACCTTCGGAAAAAGAGTTGGTAGCTCTTGATCCGGCAAACAAACCACCGCTGGTAGCGGTGGTT
TTTTTGTTTGCAAGCAGCAGATTACGCGCAGAAAAAAAGGATCTCAAGAAGATCCTTTGATCTTTTCTAC
GGGGTCTGACGCTCAGTGGAACGAAAACTCACGTTAAGGGATTTTGGTCATGAGATTATCAAAAAGGATC
TTCACCTAGATCCTTTTAAATTAAAAATGAAGTTTTAAATCAATCTAAAGTATATATGAGTAAACTTGGT
CTGACAGTTACCAATGCTTAATCAGTGAGGCACCTATCTCAGCGATCTGTCTATTTCGTTCATCCATAGT
TGCCTGACTCCCCGTCGTGTAGATAACTACGATACGGGAGGGCTTACCATCTGGCCCCAGTGCTGCAATG
ATACCGCGAGACCCACGCTCACCGGCTCCAGATTTATCAGCAATAAACCAGCCAGCCGGAAGGGCCGAGC
GCAGAAGTGGTCCTGCAACTTTATCCGCCTCCATCCAGTCTATTAATTGTTGCCGGGAAGCTAGAGTAAG
TAGTTCGCCAGTTAATAGTTTGCGCAACGTTGT
